Addgene plasmid #66985: MSCV PIG C/EBPa
Purpose: Retroviral expression plasmid for mouse C/EBPa expression; containing bicistronic IRES-GFP
Depositing lab: Christopher Vakoc. Depositing organization: Cold Spring Harbor Laboratory. Publication: BET Bromodomain Inhibition Suppresses the Function of Hematopoietic Transcription Factors in Acute Myeloid Leukemia. Roe JS, Mercan F, Rivera K, Pappin DJ, Vakoc CR. Mol Cell. 2015 May 12. pii: S1097-2765(15)00267-1. doi: 10.1016/j.molcel.2015.04.011. PubMed 25982114.
Backbone
  Vector backbone: MSCV PIG
  Backbone manufacturer: Addgene Plasmid #18751
  Backbone size w/o insert (bp): 6300
  Total vector size (bp): 7380
  Vector type: Retroviral
  Selectable markers: Puromycin
Growth in bacteria
  Bacterial resistance: Ampicillin, 100 μg/mL
  Growth temperature: 37°C
  Growth strain: DH5alpha
  Copy number: High Copy
Gene/Insert
  Gene/Insert name: C/EBP alpha
  Species: M. musculus (mouse)
  Insert size (bp): 1080
  Entrez Gene: Cebpa (a.k.a. C/ebpalpha, CBF-A, Cebp)
  Promoter: LTR
  Cloning method: Restriction Enzyme; 5′ cloning site BglII (not destroyed); 3′ cloning site EcoRI (not destroyed)
  Sequencing primers: 5′ MSCV
Terms and licenses: Academic/Nonprofit Terms; Industry Terms: Not Available to Industry
How to cite: MSCV PIG C/EBPa was a gift from Christopher Vakoc (Addgene plasmid # 66985 ; http://n2t.net/addgene:66985 ; RRID:Addgene_66985)
