[The description below was written by a language model from this plasmid's Addgene catalogue record and pLannotate feature annotations shown in this document.]
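Description:
MSCV PIG C/EBPa is a gammaretroviral expression vector built on the MSCV PIG (Puro-IRES-GFP) backbone for delivering mouse C/EBP alpha (Cebpa), a hematopoietic transcription factor, into mammalian cells. The proviral region is bounded by 5′ and 3′ long terminal repeats from murine embryonic stem cell virus. Downstream of the 5′ LTR lie the MESV Ψ packaging signal and a truncated MMLV gag segment lacking its start codon, which together support encapsidation of the genomic RNA when the plasmid is introduced into a packaging cell line that supplies the viral proteins in trans. In bacteria the plasmid is maintained through a high-copy ColE1/pUC-type origin and selected with ampicillin via the β-lactamase gene. Short remnants of lacI, rop, bom, lacZα, TcR and env in the backbone are non-functional cloning leftovers.

The Cebpa coding sequence was inserted between BglII and EcoRI sites, directly after the packaging region, so it is transcribed from the 5′ LTR promoter. Behind it sits an independent cassette in which the mouse PGK promoter drives puromycin N-acetyltransferase, followed by an EMCV IRES and EGFP. This bicistronic transcript lets transduced cells be both selected with puromycin and tracked or sorted by green fluorescence, while C/EBPα is expressed from the integrated provirus.

The associated study concerns BET bromodomain inhibition and hematopoietic transcription factors in acute myeloid leukemia, which is consistent with using the vector for stable ectopic C/EBPα expression. The catalogue lists a total size of about 7.4 kb, whereas the assembled sequence record behind the feature table is about 8.7 kb. The record does not explain this difference.
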