Features (pLannotate 1.2.2; 22 found; start..end, strand, type, name):
    579..920     +  misc_feature   MESV Ψ: packaging signal of murine embryonic stem cell virus
    987..1403    +  CDS            gag (truncated): truncated Moloney murine leukemia virus (MMLV) gag gene lacking the start codon
   1477..2499    +  CDS            Cebpa (fragment): CEBPA_MOUSE - Also known as Cebp From Mus musculus (Mouse).
   2513..3012    +  promoter       PGK promoter: mouse phosphoglycerate kinase 1 promoter
   3033..3632    +  CDS            PuroR: puromycin N-acetyltransferase; pac from Streptomyces alboniger; confers resistance to puromycin
   3798..4260    +  misc_feature   IRES: internal ribosome entry site (IRES) of the encephalomyocarditis virus (EMCV)
   4274..4993    +  CDS            EGFP: the original enhanced GFP (Yang et al., 1996) mammalian codon-optimized
   5010..5036    +  misc_feature   MCS (fragment): pBluescript multiple cloning site
   5095..5609    +  LTR            3' LTR: 3' long terminal repeat from murine embryonic stem cell virus
   5802..5818    -  protein_bind   lac operator: The lac repressor binds to the lac operator to inhibit transcription in E. coli. This inhibition can be relieved by adding lactose or isopropyl-β-D-thiogalactopyranoside (IPTG). lac repressor encoded by lacI
   5826..5856    -  promoter       lac promoter: promoter for the E. coli lac operon
   5871..5892    -  protein_bind   CAP binding site: CAP binding activates transcription in the presence of cAMP. E. coli catabolite activator protein
   5905..5997    -  CDS            lacI (fragment): lac repressor; lacI; The lac repressor binds to the lac operator to inhibit transcription in E. coli. This inhibition can be relieved by adding lactose or isopropyl-β-D-thiogalactopyranoside (IPTG).
   6180..6768    -  rep_origin     ori: high-copy-number ColE1/pMB1/pBR322/pUC origin of replication
   6939..7799    -  CDS            AmpR: β-lactamase; bla; confers resistance to ampicillin, carbenicillin, and related antibiotics
   7800..7904    -  promoter       AmpR promoter: bla
   7999..8034    +  CDS            rop (fragment): Rop protein, which maintains plasmids at low copy number; rop
   8136..8235    +  misc_feature   bom (fragment): basis of mobility region from pBR322
   8241..8390    -  CDS            lacZα (fragment): LacZα fragment of β-galactosidase; lacZ fragment
   8390..8591    -  CDS            TcR (fragment): tetracycline efflux protein; tet; confers resistance to tetracycline
   8592..8690    +  CDS            env (fragment): murine leukemia virus gPr80 envelope polyprotein precursor; env; proteolytically cleaved into gp70SU and p15TM subunits
   8732..515     +  LTR            5' LTR (across the origin): 5' long terminal repeat from murine embryonic stem cell virus
>Addgene plasmid #66985 | MSCV PIG C/EBPa | addgene full sequence | sequence record 135294 | Addgene assembled full plasmid sequence
TGAAAGACCCCACCTGTAGGTTTGGCAAGCTAGCTTAAGTAACGCCATTTTGCAAGGCATGGAAAATACA
TAACTGAGAATAGAGAAGTTCAGATCAAGGTTAGGAACAGAGAGACAGCAGAATATGGGCCAAACAGGAT
ATCTGTGGTAAGCAGTTCCTGCCCCGGCTCAGGGCCAAGAACAGATGGTCCCCAGATGCGGTCCCGCCCT
CAGCAGTTTCTAGAGAACCATCAGATGTTTCCAGGGTGCCCCAAGGACCTGAAATGACCCTGTGCCTTAT
TTGAACTAACCAATCAGTTCGCTTCTCGCTTCTGTTCGCGCGCTTCTGCTCCCCGAGCTCAATAAAAGAG
CCCACAACCCCTCACTCGGCGCGCCAGTCCTCCGATAGACTGCGTCGCCCGGGTACCCGTATTCCCAATA
AAGCCTCTTGCTGTTTGCATCCGAATCGTGGACTCGCTGATCCTTGGGAGGGTCTCCTCAGATTGATTGA
CTGCCCACCTCGGGGGTCTTTCATTTGGAGGTTCCACCGAGATTTGGAGACCCCTGCCCAGGGACCACCG
ACCCCCCCGCCGGGAGGTAAGCTGGCCAGCGGTCGTTTCGTGTCTGTCTCTGTCTTTGTGCGTGTTTGTG
CCGGCATCTAATGTTTGCGCCTGCGTCTGTACTAGTTAGCTAACTAGCTCTGTATCTGGCGGACCCGTGG
TGGAACTGACGAGTTCTGAACACCCGGCCGCAACCCTGGGAGACGTCCCAGGGACTTTGGGGGCCGTTTT
TGTGGCCCGACCTGAGGAAGGGAGTCGATGTGGAATCCGACCCCGTCAGGATATGTGGTTCTGGTAGGAG
ACGAGAACCTAAAACAGTTCCCGCCTCCGTCTGAATTTTTGCTTTCGGTTTGGAACCGAAGCCGCGCGTC
TTGTCTGCTGCAGCGCTGCAGCATCGTTCTGTGTTGTCTCTGTCTGACTGTGTTTCTGTATTTGTCTGAA
AATTAGGGCCAGACTGTTACCACTCCCTTAAGTTTGACCTTAGGTCACTGGAAAGATGTCGAGCGGATCG
CTCACAACCAGTCGGTAGATGTCAAGAAGAGACGTTGGGTTACCTTCTGCTCTGCAGAATGGCCAACCTT
TAACGTCGGATGGCCGCGAGACGGCACCTTTAACCGAGACCTCATCACCCAGGTTAAGATCAAGGTCTTT
TCACCTGGCCCGCATGGACACCCAGACCAGGTCCCCTACATCGTGACCTGGGAAGCCTTGGCTTTTGACC
CCCCTCCCTGGGTCAAGCCCTTTGTACACCCTAAGCCTCCGCCTCCTCTTCCTCCATCCGCCCCGTCTCT
CCCCCTTGAACCTCCTCGTTCGACCCCGCCTCGATCCTCCCTTTATCCAGCCCTCACTCCTTCTCTAGGC
GCCGGAATTAGATCTGCCAGCATGGAGTCGGCCGACTTCTACGAGGTGGAGCCGCGGCCCCCGATGAGCA
GTCACCATCCAGAGCCCCCCGCACGCGCCCAGCAACGCCGCCTTTGGCTTTCCCCGGGGCGCGGGCCCCG
CGCCGCCCCCAGCCCCACCTGCCGCCCCGGAGCCGCTGGGCGGCATCTGCGAGCACGAGACGTCTATAGA
CATCAGCGCCTACATCGACCCGGCCGCCTTCAACGACGAGTTCCTGGCCGACCTCTTCCAGCACAGCCGA
CAGCAGGAGAAGGCCAAGGCGGCGGCGGGCCCCGCGGGTGGCGGCGGTGACTTTGACTACCCGGGAGCCC
CGGCGGGCCCCGGCGGCGCGGTCATGTCCGCGGGGGCGCACGGGCCCCCTCCCGGCTACGGCTGTGCGGC
GGCCGGCTACCTGGACGGCAGGCTGGAGCCCCTGTACGAGCGCGTCGGGGCGCCCGCGCTACGGCCGCTG
GTGATCAAACAAGAGCCCCGCGAGGAGGACGAGGCGAAGCAGCTGGCGCTGGCCGGCCTCTTCCCCTACC
AGCCACCGCCGCCACCGCCACCGCCGCACCCGCACGCGTCTCCCGCGCACCTGGCCGCCCCCCACTTGCA
GTTCCAGATCGCGCACTGCGGCCAGACCACCATGCACCTGCAGCCTGGCCACCCCACACCGCCGCCCACG
CCCGTGCCCAGCCCGCACGCTGCGCCCGCCTTGGGTGCTGCGGGCCTGCCTGGCCCCGGGAGCGCGCTCA
AGGGCTTGGCCGGTGCGCACCCCGACCTCCGCACGGGAGGCGGCGGCGGTGGCAGCGGTGCCGGTGCGGG
CAAAGCCAAGAAGTCGGTGGACAAGAACAGCAACGAGTACCGGGTACGGCGGGAACGCAACAACATCGCG
GTGCGCAAGAGCCGAGATAAAGCCAAACAACGCAACGTGGAGACGCAACAGAAGGTGCTGGAGTTGACCA
GTGACAATGACCGCCTGCGCAAGCGGGTGGAACAGCTGAGCCGTGAACTGGACACGCTGCGGGGCATCTT
CCGCCAGCTGCCTGAGAGCTCCTTGGTCAAGGCCATGGGCAACTGCGCGTGAGAATTCTACCGGGTAGGG
GAGGCGCTTTTCCCAAGGCAGTCTGGAGCATGCGCTTTAGCAGCCCCGCTGGGCACTTGGCGCTACACAA
GTGGCCTCTGGCCTCGCACACATTCCACATCCACCGGTAGGCGCCAACCGGCTCCGTTCTTTGGTGGCCC
CTTCGCGCCACCTTCTACTCCTCCCCTAGTCAGGAAGTTCCCCCCCGCCCCGCAGCTCGCGTCGTGCAGG
ACGTGACAAATGGAAGTAGCACGTCTCACTAGTCTCGTGCAGATGGACAGCACCGCTGAGCAATGGAAGC
GGGTAGGCCTTTGGGGCAGCGGCCAATAGCAGCTTTGCTCCTTCGCTTTCTGGGCTCAGAGGCTGGGAAG
GGGTGGGTCCGGGGGCGGGCTCAGGGGCGGGCTCAGGGGCGGGGCGGGCGCCCGAAGGTCCTCCGGAGGC
CCGGCATTCTGCACGCTTCAAAAGCGCACGTCTGCCGCGCTGTTCTCCTCTTCCTCATCTCCGGGCCTTT
CGACCTGCAGCCCAAGCTTACCATGACCGAGTACAAGCCCACGGTGCGCCTCGCCACCCGCGACGACGTC
CCCAGGGCCGTACGCACCCTCGCCGCCGCGTTCGCCGACTACCCCGCCACGCGCCACACCGTCGATCCGG
ACCGCCACATCGAGCGGGTCACCGAGCTGCAAGAACTCTTCCTCACGCGCGTCGGGCTCGACATCGGCAA
GGTGTGGGTCGCGGACGACGGCGCCGCGGTGGCGGTCTGGACCACGCCGGAGAGCGTCGAAGCGGGGGCG
GTGTTCGCCGAGATCGGCCCGCGCATGGCCGAGTTGAGCGGTTCCCGGCTGGCCGCGCAGCAACAGATGG
AAGGCCTCCTGGCGCCGCACCGGCCCAAGGAGCCCGCGTGGTTCCTGGCCACCGTCGGCGTCTCGCCCGA
CCACCAGGGCAAGGGTCTGGGCAGCGCCGTCGTGCTCCCCGGAGTGGAGGCGGCCGAGCGCGCCGGGGTG
CCCGCCTTCCTGGAGACCTCCGCGCCCCGCAACCTCCCCTTCTACGAGCGGCTCGGCTTCACCGTCACCG
CCGACGTCGAGGTGCCCGAAGGACCGCGCACCTGGTGCATGACCCGCAAGCCCGGTGCCTGACGCCCGCC
CCACGACCCGCAGCGCCCGACCGAAAGGAGCGCACGACCCCATGCATCCAATTCCGCCCCCCCCCCCTAA
CGTTACTGGCCGAAGCCGCTTGGAATAAGGCCGGTGTGCGTTTGTCTATATGTTATTTTCCACCATATTG
CCGTCTTTTGGCAATGTGAGGGCCCGGAAACCTGGCCCTGTCTTCTTGACGAGCATTCCTAGGGGTCTTT
CCCCTCTCGCCAAAGGAATGCAAGGTCTGTTGAATGTCGTGAAGGAAGCAGTTCCTCTGGAAGCTTCTTG
AAGACAAACAACGTCTGTAGCGACCCTTTGCAGGCAGCGGAACCCCCCACCTGGCGACAGGTGCCTCTGC
GGCCAAAAGCCACGTGTATAAGATACACCTGCAAAGGCGGCACAACCCCAGTGCCACGTTGTGAGTTGGA
TAGTTGTGGAAAGAGTCAAATGGCTCTCCTCAAGCGTATTCAACAAGGGGCTGAAGGATGCCCAGAAGGT
ACCCCATTGTATGGGATCTGATCTGGGGCCTCGGTGCACATGCTTTACATGTGTTTAGTCGAGGTTAAAA
AAACGTCTAGGCCCCCCGAACCACGGGGACGTGGTTTTCCTTTGAAAAACACGATGATAATATGGCCACA
ACCATGGTGAGCAAGGGCGAGGAGCTGTTCACCGGGGTGGTGCCCATCCTGGTCGAGCTGGACGGCGACG
TAAACGGCCACAAGTTCAGCGTGTCTGGCGAGGGCGAGGGCGATGCCACCTACGGCAAGCTGACCCTGAA
GTTCATCTGCACCACCGGCAAGCTGCCCGTGCCCTGGCCCACCCTCGTGACCACCCTGACCTACGGCGTG
CAGTGCTTCAGCCGCTACCCCGACCACATGAAGCAGCACGACTTCTTCAAGTCCGCCATGCCCGAAGGCT
ACGTCCAGGAGCGCACCATCTTCTTCAAGGACGACGGCAACTACAAGACCCGCGCCGAGGTGAAGTTCGA
GGGCGACACCCTGGTGAACCGCATCGAGCTGAAGGGCATCGACTTCAAGGAGGACGGCAACATCCTGGGG
CACAAGCTGGAGTACAACTACAACAGCCACAACGTCTATATCATGGCCGACAAGCAGAAGAACGGCATCA
AGGCGAACTTCAAGATCCGCCACAACATCGAGGACGGCAGCGTGCAGCTCGCCGACCACTACCAGCAGAA
CACCCCCATCGGCGACGGCCCCGTGCTGCTGCCCGACAACCACTACCTGAGCACCCAGTCCGCCCTGAGC
AAAGACCCCAACGAGAAGCGCGATCACATGGTCCTGCTGGAGTTCGTGACCGCCGCCGGGATCACTCTCG
GCATGGACGAGCTGTACAAGTAATGAATTAATTAAGAATTATCAAGCTTATCGATACCGTCGACCTGCAG
CCAAGCTTATCGATAAAATAAAAGATTTTATTTAGTCTCCAGAAAAAGGGGGGAATGAAAGACCCCACCT
GTAGGTTTGGCAAGCTAGCTTAAGTAACGCCATTTTGCAAGGCATGGAAAATACATAACTGAGAATAGAG
AAGTTCAGATCAAGGTTAGGAACAGAGAGACAGCAGAATATGGGCCAAACAGGATATCTGTGGTAAGCAG
TTCCTGCCCCGGCTCAGGGCCAAGAACAGATGGTCCCCAGATGCGGTCCCGCCCTCAGCAGTTTCTAGAG
AACCATCAGATGTTTCCAGGGTGCCCCAAGGACCTGAAATGACCCTGTGCCTTATTTGAACTAACCAATC
AGTTCGCTTCTCGCTTCTGTTCGCGCGCTTCTGCTCCCCGAGCTCAATAAAAGAGCCCACAACCCCTCAC
TCGGCGCGCCAGTCCTCCGATAGACTGCGTCGCCCGGGTACCCGTGTATCCAATAAACCCTCTTGCAGTT
GCATCCGACTTGTGGTCTCGCTGTTCCTTGGGAGGGTCTCCTCTGAGTGATTGACTACCCGTCAGCGGGG
GTCTTTCATGGGTAACAGTTTCTTGAAGTTGGAGAACAACATTCTGAGGGTAGGAGTCGAATATTAAGTA
ATCCTGACTCAATTAGCCACTGTTTTGAATCCACATACTCCAATACTCCTGAAATAGTTCATTATGGACA
GCGCAGAAGAGCTGGGGAGAATTAATTCGTAATCATGGTCATAGCTGTTTCCTGTGTGAAATTGTTATCC
GCTCACAATTCCACACAACATACGAGCCGGAAGCATAAAGTGTAAAGCCTGGGGTGCCTAATGAGTGAGC
TAACTCACATTAATTGCGTTGCGCTCACTGCCCGCTTTCCAGTCGGGAAACCTGTCGTGCCAGCTGCATT
AATGAATCGGCCAACGCGCGGGGAGAGGCGGTTTGCGTATTGGGCGCTCTTCCGCTTCCTCGCTCACTGA
CTCGCTGCGCTCGGTCGTTCGGCTGCGGCGAGCGGTATCAGCTCACTCAAAGGCGGTAATACGGTTATCC
ACAGAATCAGGGGATAACGCAGGAAAGAACATGTGAGCAAAAGGCCAGCAAAAGGCCAGGAACCGTAAAA
AGGCCGCGTTGCTGGCGTTTTTCCATAGGCTCCGCCCCCCTGACGAGCATCACAAAAATCGACGCTCAAG
TCAGAGGTGGCGAAACCCGACAGGACTATAAAGATACCAGGCGTTTCCCCCTGGAAGCTCCCTCGTGCGC
TCTCCTGTTCCGACCCTGCCGCTTACCGGATACCTGTCCGCCTTTCTCCCTTCGGGAAGCGTGGCGCTTT
CTCATAGCTCACGCTGTAGGTATCTCAGTTCGGTGTAGGTCGTTCGCTCCAAGCTGGGCTGTGTGCACGA
ACCCCCCGTTCAGCCCGACCGCTGCGCCTTATCCGGTAACTATCGTCTTGAGTCCAACCCGGTAAGACAC
GACTTATCGCCACTGGCAGCAGCCACTGGTAACAGGATTAGCAGAGCGAGGTATGTAGGCGGTGCTACAG
AGTTCTTGAAGTGGTGGCCTAACTACGGCTACACTAGAAGGACAGTATTTGGTATCTGCGCTCTGCTGAA
GCCAGTTACCTTCGGAAAAAGAGTTGGTAGCTCTTGATCCGGCAAACAAACCACCGCTGGTAGCGGTGGT
TTTTTTGTTTGCAAGCAGCAGATTACGCGCAGAAAAAAAGGATCTCAAGAAGATCCTTTGATCTTTTCTA
CGGGGTCTGACGCTCAGTGGAACGAAAACTCACGTTAAGGGATTTTGGTCATGAGATTATCAAAAAGGAT
CTTCACCTAGATCCTTTTAAATTAAAAATGAAGTTTTAAATCAATCTAAAGTATATATGAGTAAACTTGG
TCTGACAGTTACCAATGCTTAATCAGTGAGGCACCTATCTCAGCGATCTGTCTATTTCGTTCATCCATAG
TTGCCTGACTCCCCGTCGTGTAGATAACTACGATACGGGAGGGCTTACCATCTGGCCCCAGTGCTGCAAT
GATACCGCGAGACCCACGCTCACCGGCTCCAGATTTATCAGCAATAAACCAGCCAGCCGGAAGGGCCGAG
CGCAGAAGTGGTCCTGCAACTTTATCCGCCTCCATCCAGTCTATTAATTGTTGCCGGGAAGCTAGAGTAA
GTAGTTCGCCAGTTAATAGTTTGCGCAACGTTGTTGCCATTGCTACAGGCATCGTGGTGTCACGCTCGTC
GTTTGGTATGGCTTCATTCAGCTCCGGTTCCCAACGATCAAGGCGAGTTACATGATCCCCCATGTTGTGC
AAAAAAGCGGTTAGCTCCTTCGGTCCTCCGATCGTTGTCAGAAGTAAGTTGGCCGCAGTGTTATCACTCA
TGGTTATGGCAGCACTGCATAATTCTCTTACTGTCATGCCATCCGTAAGATGCTTTTCTGTGACTGGTGA
GTACTCAACCAAGTCATTCTGAGAATAGTGTATGCGGCGACCGAGTTGCTCTTGCCCGGCGTCAATACGG
GATAATACCGCGCCACATAGCAGAACTTTAAAAGTGCTCATCATTGGAAAACGTTCTTCGGGGCGAAAAC
TCTCAAGGATCTTACCGCTGTTGAGATCCAGTTCGATGTAACCCACTCGTGCACCCAACTGATCTTCAGC
ATCTTTTACTTTCACCAGCGTTTCTGGGTGAGCAAAAACAGGAAGGCAAAATGCCGCAAAAAAGGGAATA
AGGGCGACACGGAAATGTTGAATACTCATACTCTTCCTTTTTCAATATTATTGAAGCATTTATCAGGGTT
ATTGTCTCATGAGCGGATACATATTTGAATGTATTTAGAAAAATAAACAAATAGGGGTTCCGCGCACATT
TCCCCGAAAAGTGCCACCTGACGTCTAAGAAACCATTATTATCATGACATTAACCTATAAAAATAGGCGT
ATCACGAGGCCCTTTCGTCTCGCGCGTTTCGGTGATGACGGTGAAAACCTCTGACACATGCAGCTCCCGG
AGACGGTCACAGCTTGTCTGTAAGCGGATGCCGGGAGCAGACAAGCCCGTCAGGGCGCGTCAGCGGGTGT
TGGCGGGTGTCGGGGCTGGCTTAACTATGCGGCATCAGAGCAGATTGTACTGAGAGTGCACCATATGCGG
TGTGAAATACCGCACAGATGCGTAAGGAGAAAATACCGCATCAGGCGCCATTCGCCATTCAGGCTGCGCA
ACTGTTGGGAAGGGCGATCGGTGCGGGCCTCTTCGCTATTACGCCAGCTGGCGAAAGGGGGATGTGCTGC
AAGGCGATTAAGTTGGGTAACGCCAGGGTTTTCCCAGTCACGACGTTGTAAAACGACGGCGCAAGGAATG
GTGCATGCAAGGAGATGGCGCCCAACAGTCCCCCGGCCACGGGGCCTGCCACCATACCCACGCCGAAACA
AGCGCTCATGAGCCCGAAGTGGCGAGCCCGATCTTCCCCATCGGTGATGTCGGCGATATAGGCGCCAGCA
ACCGCACCTGTGGCGCCGGTGATGCCGGCCACGATGCGTCCGGCGTAGAGGCGATTAGTCCAATTTGTTA
AAGACAGGATATCAGTGGTCCAGGCTCTAGTTTTGACTCAACAATATCACCAGCTGAAGCCTATAGAGTA
CGAGCCATAGATAAAATAAAAGATTTTATTTAGTCTCCAGAAAAAGGGGGGAA
