>Addgene plasmid #66985 | MSCV PIG C/EBPa | addgene partial sequence | sequence record 118682 | pLXSN5 5'-CCCTTGAACCTCCTCGTTCGACC-3'
ATCCTCCCTTTATCCAGCCCTCACTCCTTCTCTAGGCGCCGGAATTAGATCTGCCAGCATGGAGTCGGCC
GACTTCTACGAGGTGGAGCCGCGGCCCCCGATGAGCAGTCACCATCCAGAGCCCCCCGCACGCGCCCAGC
AACGCCGCCTTTGGCTTTCCCCGGGGCGCGGGCCCCGCGCCGCCCCCAGCCCCACCTGCCGCCCCGGAGC
CGCTGGGCGGCATCTGCGAGCACGAGACGTCTATAGACATCAGCGCCTACATCGACCCGGCCGCCTTCAA
CGACGAGTTCCTGGCCGACCTCTTCCAGCACAGCCGACAGCAGGAGAAGGCCAAGGCGGCGGCGGGCCCC
GCGGGTGGCGGCGGTGACTTTGACTACCCGGGAGCCCCGGCGGGCCCCGGCGGCGCGGTCATGTCCGCGG
GGGCGCACGGGCCCCCTCCCGGCTACGGCTGTGCGGCGGCCGGCTACCTGGACGGCAGGCTGGAGCCCCT
GTACGAGCGCGTCGGGGCGCCCGCGCTACGGCCGCTGGTGATCAAACAAGAGCCCCGCGAGGAGGACGAG
GCGAAGCAGCTGGCGCTGGCCGGCCTCTTCCCCTACCAGCCACCGCCGCCACCGCCACCGCCGCACCCGC
ACGCGTCTCCCGCGCACCTGGCCGCCCCCCACTTGCAGTTCCAGATCGCGCACTGCGG
