>Addgene plasmid #66985 | MSCV PIG C/EBPa | addgene partial sequence | sequence record 118684 | pLXSN5 5'-CCCTTGAACCTCCTCGTTCGACC-3'
ATCCTCCCTTTATCCAGCCCTCACTCCTTCTCTAGGCGCCGGAATTAGATCTGCCAGCATGGAGTCGGCC
GACTTCTACGAGGTGGAGCCGCGGCCCCCGATGAGCAGTCACCTCCAGAGCCCCCCGCACGCGCCCAGCA
ACGCCGCCTTTGGCTTTCCCCGGGGCGCGGGCCCCGCGCCGCCCCCAGCCCCACCTGCCGCCCCGGAGCC
GCTGGGCGGCATCTGCGAGCACGAGACGTCTATAGACATCAGCGCCTACATCGACCCGGCCGCCTTCAAC
GACGAGTTCCTGGCCGACCTCTTCCAGCACAGCCGACAGCAGGAGAAGGCCAAGGCGGCGGCGGGCCCCG
CGGGTGGCGGCGGTGACTTTGACTACCCGGGAGCCCCGGCGGGCCCCGGCGGCGCGGTCATGTCCGCGGG
GGCGCACGGGCCCCCTCCCGGCTACGGCTGTGCGGCGGCCGGCTACCTGGACGGCAGGCTGGAGCCCCTG
TACGAGCGCGTCGGGGCGCCCGCGCTACGGCCGCTGGTGATCAAACAAGAGCCCCGCGAGGAGGACGAGG
CGAAGCAGCTGGCGCTGGCCGGCCTCTTCCCCTACCAGCCACCGCCGCCACCGCCACCGCCGCACCCGCA
CGCGTCTCCCGCGCACCTGGCCGCCCCCCACTTGCAGTTCCAGATCGCGCACTGCGG
