>Addgene plasmid #66985 | MSCV PIG C/EBPa | addgene partial sequence | sequence record 118685 | PGK-A3 5'-GGCGCCTACCGGTGGATGTGGAATGTGTG-3'
GGCCAGAGGCCACTTGTGTAGCGCCAAGTGCCCAGCGGGGCTGCTAAAGCGCATGCTCCAGACTGCCTTG
GGAAAAGCGCCTCCCCTACCCGGTAGAATTCTCACGCGCAGTTGCCCATGGCCTTGACCAAGGAGCTCTC
AGGCAGCTGGCGGAAGATGCCCCGCAGCGTGTCCAGTTCACGGCTCAGCTGTTCCACCCGCTTGCGCAGG
CGGTCATTGTCACTGGTCAACTCCAGCACCTTCTGTTGCGTCTCCACGTTGCGTTGTTTGGCTTTATCTC
GGCTCTTGCGCACCGCGATGTTGTTGCGTTCCCGCCGTACCCGGTACTCGTTGCTGTTCTTGTCCACCGA
CTTCTTGGCTTTGCCCGCACCGGCACCGCTGCCACCGCCGCCGCCTCCCGTGCGGAGGTCGGGGTGCGCA
CCGGCCAAGCCCTTGAGCGCGCTCCCGGGGCCAGGCAGGCCCGCAGCACCCAAGGCGGGCGCAGCGTGCG
GGCTGGGCACGGGCGTGGGCGGCGGTGTGGGGTGGCCAGGCTGCAGGTGCATGGTGGTCTGGCCGCAGTG
CGCGATCTGGAACTGCAAGTGGGGGGCGGCCAGGTGCGCGGGAGACGCGTGCGGGTGCGGCGGTGGCGGT
GGCGGCGGTGGCTGGTAGGGGAAGAGGCCGGCCAGCGCCAGCTGCTTCGCCTCGTCCTCCTCGCGGGGCT
CTTGTTTGATCACCAGCGGCCGTAGCGCGGGCGCCCCGACGCGCTCGTACAGGGGCTCCAGCCTGCCGTC
CAGGTAGCCGGCCGCCGCACAGCCGTAGCCGGGAGGGGGCCCGTGCGCCCCCGCGGACATGACCGCGCCG
CCGGGGCCCGCCGGGGCTCCCGGGTAGTCAAAGTCACCGCCGCCACCCGCGGGGCC
